>Addgene plasmid #45391 | pBEST-p15A-PLtetO1-tetR-T500 | addgene full sequence | sequence record 311159 | Addgene NGS Result
TCCCTATCAGTGATAGAGATTGACATCCCTATCAGTGATAGAGATACTGAGCACAGCTAGCAATAATTTT
GTTTAACTTTAAGAAGGAGATATACCATGTCTAGATTAGATAAAAGTAAAGTGATTAACAGCGCATTAGA
GCTGCTTAATGAGGTCGGAATCGAAGGTTTAACAACCCGTAAACTCGCCCAGAAGCTAGGTGTAGAGCAG
CCTACATTGTATTGGCATGTAAAAAATAAGCGGGCTTTGCTCGACGCCTTAGCCATTGAGATGTTAGATA
GGCACCATACTCACTTTTGCCCTTTAGAAGGGGAAAGCTGGCAAGATTTTTTACGTAATAACGCTAAAAG
TTTTAGATGTGCTTTACTAAGTCATCGCGATGGAGCAAAAGTACATTTAGGTACACGGCCTACAGAAAAA
CAGTATGAAACTCTCGAAAATCAATTAGCCTTTTTATGCCAACAAGGTTTTTCACTAGAGAATGCATTAT
ATGCACTCAGCGCTGTGGGGCATTTTACTTTAGGTTGCGTATTGGAAGATCAAGAGCATCAAGTCGCTAA
AGAAGAAAGGGAAACACCTACTACTGATAGTATGCCGCCATTATTACGACAAGCTATCGAATTATTTGAT
CACCAAGGTGCAGAGCCAGCCTTCTTATTCGGCCTTGAATTGATCATATGCGGATTAGAAAAACAACTTA
AATGTGAAAGTGGGTCTTAACTCGAGCAAAGCCCGCCGAAAGGCGGGCTTTTCTGTGTCGACCGATGCCC
TTGAGAGCCTTCAACCCAGTCAGCTCCTTCCGGTGGGCGCGGGGCATGACTATCGTCGCCGCACTTATGA
CTGTCTTCTTTATCATGCAACTCGTAGGACAGGTGCCGGCATGATAAGCTGTCAAACATGAGAATTGCAA
CTTATATCGTATGGGGCTGACTTCAGGTGCTACATTTGAAGAGATAAATTGCACTGAAATCTAGAAATAT
TTTATCTGATTAATAAGATGATCTTCTTGAGATCGTTTTGGTCTGCGCGTAATCTCTTGCTCTGAAAACG
AAAAAACCGCCTTGCAGGGCGGTTTTTCGAAGGTTCTCTGAGCTACCAACTCTTTGAACCGAGGTAACTG
GCTTGGAGGAGCGCAGTCACCAAAACTTGTCCTTTCAGTTTAGCCTTAACCGGCGCATGACTTCAAGACT
AACTCCTCTAAATCAATTACCAGTGGCTGCTGCCAGTGGTGCTTTTGCATGTCTTTCCGGGTTGGACTCA
AGACGATAGTTACCGGATAAGGCGCAGCGGTCGGACTGAACGGGGGGTTCGTGCATACAGTCCAGCTTGG
AGCGAACTGCCTACCCGGAACTGAGTGTCAGGCGTGGAATGAGACAAACGCGGCCATAACAGCGGAATGA
CACCGGTAAACCGAAAGGCAGGAACAGGAGAGCGCACGAGGGAGCCGCCAGGGGGAAACGCCTGGTATCT
TTATAGTCCTGTCGGGTTTCGCCACCACTGATTTGAGCGTCAGATTTCGTGATGCTTGTCAGGGGGGCGG
AGCCTATGGAAAAACGGCTTTGCCGCGGCCCTCTCACTTCCCTGTTAAGTATCTTCCTGGCATCTTCCAG
GAAATCTCCGCCCCGTTCGTAAGCCATTTCCGCTCGCCGCAGTCGAACGACCGAGCGTAGCGAGTCAGTG
AGCGAGGAAGCGGAATATATCCTGTATCACATATTCTGCTGACGCACCGGTGCAGCCTTTTTTCTCCTGC
CACATGAAGCACTTCACTGACACCCTCATCAGTGCCAACATAGTAAGCCAGTATACACTCCGCTAGGGTC
ATGAGATTATCAAAAAGGATCTTCACCTAGATCCTTTTAAATTAAAAATGAAGTTTTAAATCAATCTAAA
GTATATATGAGTAAACTTGGTCTGACAGTTACCAATGCTTAATCAGTGAGGCACCTATCTCAGCGATCTG
TCTATTTCGTTCATCCATAGTTGCCTGACTCCCCGTCGTGTAGATAACTACGATACGGGAGGGCTTACCA
TCTGGCCCCAGTGCTGCAATGATACCGCGAGACCCACGCTCACCGGCTCCAGATTTATCAGCAATAAACC
AGCCAGCCGGAAGGGCCGAGCGCAGAAGTGGTCCTGCAACTTTATCCGCCTCCATCCAGTCTATTAATTG
TTGCCGGGAAGCTAGAGTAAGTAGTTCGCCAGTTAATAGTTTGCGCAACGTTGTTGCCATTGCTACAGGC
ATCGTGGTGTCACGCTCGTCGTTTGGTATGGCTTCATTCAGCTCCGGTTCCCAACGATCAAGGCGAGTTA
CATGATCCCCCATGTTGTGCAAAAAAGCGGTTAGCTCCTTCGGTCCTCCGATCGTTGTCAGAAGTAAGTT
GGCCGCAGTGTTATCACTCATGGTTATGGCAGCACTGCATAATTCTCTTACTGTCATGCCATCCGTAAGA
TGCTTTTCTGTGACTGGTGAGTACTCAACCAAGTCATTCTGAGAATAGTGTATGCGGCGACCGAGTTGCT
CTTGCCCGGCGTCAATACGGGATAATACCGCGCCACATAGCAGAACTTTAAAAGTGCTCATCATTGGAAA
ACGTTCTTCGGGGCGAAAACTCTCAAGGATCTTACCGCTGTTGAGATCCAGTTCGATGTAACCCACTCGT
GCACCCAACTGATCTTCAGCATCTTTTACTTTCACCAGCGTTTCTGGGTGAGCAAAAACAGGAAGGCAAA
ATGCCGCAAAAAAGGGAATAAGGGCGACACGGAAATGTTGAATACTCATACTCTTCCTTTTTCAATATTA
TTGAAGCATTTATCAGGGTTATTGTCTCATGAGCGGATACATATTTGAATGTATTTAGAAAAATAAACAA
ATAGGGGTTCCGCGCACATTTCCCCGAAAAGTGCCACCTGACGTCTAAGAAACCATTATTATCATGACAT
TAACCTATAAAAATAGGCGTATCACGAGGCCCTTTCGTCTTCAAGAATTCTGGCGAATCCTCTGACCAGC
CAGAAAACGACCTTTCTGTGGTGAAACCGGATGCTGCAATTCAGAGCGCCAGCAAGTGGGGGACAGCAGA
AGACCTGACCGCCGCAGAGTGGATGTTTGACATGGTGAAGACTATCGCACCATCAGCCAGAAAACCGAAT
TTTGCTGGGTGGGCTAACGATATCCGCCTGATGCGTGAACGTGACGGACGTAACCACCGCGACATGTGTG
TGCTGTTCCGCTGGGCATGC
Features (pLannotate 1.2.2; 11 found; start..end, strand, type, name):
      1..19      +  protein_bind   tet operator: tetO; bacterial operator O2 for the tetR and tetA genes tetracycline repressor TetR
     25..44      +  promoter       H1-2O2 promoter (fragment): doxycycline-inducible variant of the human H1 RNA promoter (Henriksen et al., 2007)
     68..90      +  RBS            RBS: efficient ribosome binding site from bacteriophage T7 gene 10 (Olins and Rangwala, 1989)
     97..720     +  CDS            TetR: tetracycline repressor TetR; tetR from transposon Tn10; TetR binds to the tetracycline operator tetO to inhibit transcription. This inhibition can be relieved by adding tetracycline or doxycycline.
    757..881     +  CDS            TcR (fragment): tetracycline efflux protein; tet; confers resistance to tetracycline
   1007..1552    +  rep_origin     p15A ori: Plasmids containing the medium-copy-number p15A origin of replication can be propagated in E. coli cells that contain a second plasmid with the ColE1 origin.
   1640..1695    +  rep_origin     RSF ori (fragment): Plasmids containing the RSF 1030 origin of replication can be propagated in E. coli cells that contain additional plasmids with compatible origins.
   1794..1815    -  misc_feature   bom (fragment): basis of mobility region from pBR322
   1919..2779    -  CDS            AmpR: β-lactamase; bla; confers resistance to ampicillin, carbenicillin, and related antibiotics
   2780..2884    -  promoter       AmpR promoter: bla
   2986..3240    +  CDS            O (fragment): VRPO_LAMBD - Protein inferred from homology: Swiss-Prot protein existence level 3. Necessary for the bidirectional replication of DNA. It interacts with the ori (origin of replication) region of the genome during the initiation of replication. From Escherichia phage lambda (Bacteriophage lambda).
