[The description below was written by a language model from this plasmid's Addgene catalogue record and pLannotate feature annotations shown in this document.]
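Description:
pBEST-p15A-PLtetO1-tetR-T500 is a bacterial expression plasmid derived from the pBEST-Luc backbone, in which the replication origin has been changed to p15A. It is maintained in E. coli at low copy and selected with ampicillin through a β-lactamase gene driven by its own bla promoter. Because p15A is compatible with ColE1-type origins, the plasmid can coexist with a second plasmid carrying such an origin, which is convenient when assembling multi-plasmid gene circuits.

The payload is the Tn10 tetracycline repressor gene, tetR, placed under the PL-tetO1 promoter, a lambda PL-derived promoter carrying tet operator sites. The annotation shows a tet operator at the start of the sequence, a strong ribosome binding site from bacteriophage T7 gene 10, and then the TetR coding sequence. The short hit labelled as an H1 promoter variant most likely reflects a second tet operator within the promoter rather than a mammalian element. The T500 transcription terminator named in the plasmid title is not picked up as a feature. Since TetR binds the operators in its own promoter, the cassette is negatively autoregulated, and repression can be relieved by tetracycline or doxycycline. The associated work concerns cell-free expression using the endogenous E. coli RNA polymerase and sigma factor 70, so the plasmid probably supplies a repressor in such circuits.

The catalogue lists a total size of 4,486 bp, identical to the stated backbone size, whereas the sequenced record is 3,240 nt. The short fragments annotated as tetracycline resistance, RSF ori, bom and lambda O protein appear to be backbone remnants or partial homology matches.
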