Addgene plasmid #45391: pBEST-p15A-PLtetO1-tetR-T500
Depositing lab: Vincent Noireaux. Depositing organization: University of Minnesota. Publication: Efficient cell-free expression with the endogenous E. Coli RNA polymerase and sigma factor 70. Shin J, Noireaux V. J Biol Eng. 2010 Jun 24;4:8. 10.1186/1754-1611-4-8 PubMed 20576148.
Backbone
  Vector backbone: pBEST-Luc
  Backbone manufacturer: Promega
  Backbone size w/o insert (bp): 4486
  Total vector size (bp): 4486
  Vector type: Bacterial Expression
Growth in bacteria
  Bacterial resistance: Ampicillin, 100 μg/mL
  Growth temperature: 37°C
  Growth strain: JM109
  Copy number: Low Copy
Gene/Insert
  Gene/Insert name: tet repressor (alt name: tetR)
  Species: e. coli
  Insert size (bp): 623
  GenBank ID: BAG71042.1
  Promoter: PL-tetO1
  Cloning method: Restriction Enzyme; 5′ cloning site sphI (not destroyed); 3′ cloning site NheI (not destroyed)
  Sequencing primers: 5′ -; 3′ -
Terms and licenses: Academic/Nonprofit Terms; Industry Terms: Not Available to Industry
How to cite: pBEST-p15A-PLtetO1-tetR-T500 was a gift from Vincent Noireaux (Addgene plasmid # 45391 ; http://n2t.net/addgene:45391 ; RRID:Addgene_45391)
