>Addgene plasmid #45391 | pBEST-p15A-PLtetO1-tetR-T500 | addgene partial sequence | sequence record 65247 | tet-R 5'-GGCGAGTTTACGGGTTGTTA-3'
AGCAGCTCTAATGCGCTGTTAATCACTTTACTTTTATCTAATCTAGACATGGTATATCTCCTTCTTAAAG
TTAAACAAAATTATTGCTAGCTGTGCTCAGTATCTCTATCACTGATAGGGATGTCAATCTCTATCACTGA
TAGGGAGCATGCCCAGCGGAACAGCACACACATGTCGCGGTGGTTACGTCCGTCACGTTCACGCATCAGG
CGGATATCGTTAGCCCACCCAGCAAAATTCGGTTTTCTGGCTGATGGTGCGATAGTCTTCACCATGTCAA
ACATCCACTCTGCGGCGGTCAGGTCTTCTGCTGTCCCCCACTTGCTGGCGCTCTGAATTGCAGCATCCGG
TTTCACCACAGAAAGGTCGTTTTCTGGCTGGTCAGAGGATTCGCCAGAATTCTTGAAGACGAAAGGGCCT
CGTGATACGCCTATTTTTATAGGTTAATGTCATGATAATAATGGTTTCTTAGACGTCAGGTGGCACTTTT
CGGGGAAATGTGCGCGGAACCCCTATTTGTTTATTTTTCTAAATACATTCAAATATGTATCCGCTCATGA
GACAATAACCCTGATAAATGCTTCAATAATATTGAAAAAGGAAGAGTATGAGTATTCAACATTTCCGTGT
CGCCCTTATTCCCTTTTTTGCGGCATTTTGCCTTCCTGTTTTTGCTCACCCAGAAACGCTGGTGAAAGTA
AAAGATGCTGAAGATCAGTTGGGTGCACGAGTGGGTTACATCGAACTGGATCTCAACAGCGGTAAGATCC
TTGAGAGTTTTCGCCCCGAAGAACGTTTTCCAAT
